Addgene plasmid #160696: pRN120
Purpose: BeYDV viral replicon on T-DNA backbone expressing Firefly Luc+, CmYLCV::STM::35S terminator, Nos::WUS2::PinII terminator
Depositing lab: Daniel Voytas. Publication: Plant gene editing through de novo induction of meristems. Maher MF, Nasti RA, Vollbrecht M, Starker CG, Clark MD, Voytas DF. Nat Biotechnol. 2019 Dec 16. pii: 10.1038/s41587-019-0337-2. doi: 10.1038/s41587-019-0337-2. PubMed 31844292.
Backbone
  Vector backbone: pTRANS_221
  Backbone manufacturer: Voytas Lab
  Total vector size (bp): 16395
  Vector type: Luciferase ; Gemini viral replicon, plant developmental regulators
  Selectable markers: Kanamycin
Growth in bacteria
  Bacterial resistance: Kanamycin, 50 μg/mL
  Growth temperature: 37°C
  Growth strain: DH5alpha
  Copy number: High Copy
Gene/Insert 1
  Gene/Insert name: CmYLCV::Luc+::AtHSP
  Species: A. thaliana (mustard weed); Firefly, Cestrum yellow leaf curling virus.
  Insert size (bp): 2384
  Promoter: CmYLCV
  Cloning method: Restriction Enzyme; 5′ cloning site None (destroyed during cloning); 3′ cloning site None (destroyed during cloning)
  Sequencing primers: 5′ ctagaagtagtcaaggcggc; 3′ ccaagaagggcggaaagatcg
Gene/Insert 2
  Gene/Insert name: Nos::WUS2::PinII
  Species: A. thaliana (mustard weed); Agrobacterium tumefaciens, Zea mays
  Insert size (bp): 2049
  Promoter: Nos
  Cloning method: Restriction Enzyme; 5′ cloning site None (destroyed during cloning); 3′ cloning site None (destroyed during cloning)
  Sequencing primers: 5′ tgctccactgacgttccataaattc; 3′ tgctgctggacacgagttc
Gene/Insert 3
  Gene/Insert name: AtUbi10::STM::35S
  Species: A. thaliana (mustard weed); Cauliflower mosaic virus
  Insert size (bp): 2667
  Promoter: AtUbi10
  Cloning method: Restriction Enzyme; 5′ cloning site None (destroyed during cloning); 3′ cloning site None (destroyed during cloning)
  Sequencing primers: 5′ ggtgttagtttctagtttgtgcgatcg; 3′ tcccagataagggaattagggttcc
Terms and licenses: Academic/Nonprofit Terms; Industry Terms: Not Available to Industry
How to cite: pRN120 was a gift from Daniel Voytas (Addgene plasmid # 160696 ; http://n2t.net/addgene:160696 ; RRID:Addgene_160696)
