[The description below was written by a language model from this plasmid's Addgene catalogue record and pLannotate feature annotations shown in this document.]
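Description:
pRN120 is a binary T-DNA vector built on the pTRANS_221 backbone for Agrobacterium-mediated delivery into plant cells. It carries a bean yellow dwarf virus (BeYDV) geminiviral replicon loaded with a luciferase reporter and two plant developmental regulators. Outside the T-DNA borders it has a high-copy ColE1/pBR322-type origin with the bom site for propagation in E. coli. The pVS1 oriV with RepA and StaA provides replication and stable maintenance in Agrobacterium, and an aphA-3 gene gives bacterial kanamycin selection. Just inside the left border, an enhanced CaMV 35S promoter drives an nptII cassette with a CaMV polyadenylation signal, which serves as a plant kanamycin marker.

The replicon portion is bracketed by two short repeated BeYDV segments that the annotation reads as movement-protein fragments. These probably mark the duplicated viral intergenic regions, and a Rep/RepA coding region lies on the opposite strand. In geminiviral replicon designs of this kind, Rep releases and circularises the intervening DNA and amplifies it to high copy in the plant nucleus, boosting expression of the cargo.

The cargo comprises three cassettes. The CmYLCV promoter drives firefly Luc+ with the Arabidopsis HSP18.2 terminator, giving a readout of delivery and expression. The Nos promoter drives maize WUS2 with a PinII terminator; the automated annotation labels this gene as a rice WOX1-like fragment. Arabidopsis STM carries a 35S terminator. The record is inconsistent about the STM promoter, with the purpose line naming CmYLCV and the insert field AtUbi10, and neither promoter is annotated in the feature table. The catalogued size (16,395 bp) is also shorter than both sequence records (about 17.7 kb).

The construct comes from work on plant gene editing through de novo induction of meristems, where WUS2 and STM serve to induce meristem formation.
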