Features (pLannotate 1.2.2; 26 found; start..end, strand, type, name):
    291..1085    -  CDS            KanR: aminoglycoside phosphotransferase; aphA-3; confers resistance to kanamycin
   1510..1534    +  misc_feature   LB T-DNA repeat: left border repeat from nopaline C58 T-DNA
   1612..1786    -  polyA_signal   CaMV poly(A) signal: cauliflower mosaic virus polyadenylation signal
   1843..2635    -  CDS            NeoR/KanR (fragment): aminoglycoside phosphotransferase from Tn5; aph(3')-II (or nptII); confers resistance to neomycin, kanamycin, and G418 (Geneticin®)
   2703..3380    -  promoter       CaMV 35S promoter (enhanced): cauliflower mosaic virus 35S promoter with a duplicated enhancer region
   3470..3558    +  CDS            lacI (fragment): lac repressor; lacI; The lac repressor binds to the lac operator to inhibit transcription in E. coli. This inhibition can be relieved by adding lactose or isopropyl-β-D-thiogalactopyranoside (IPTG).
   3571..3592    +  protein_bind   CAP binding site: CAP binding activates transcription in the presence of cAMP. E. coli catabolite activator protein
   3607..3637    +  promoter       lac promoter: promoter for the E. coli lac operon
   3641..3663    +  protein_bind   lac operator (fragment): The lac repressor binds to the lac operator to inhibit transcription in E. coli. This inhibition can be relieved by adding lactose or isopropyl-β-D-thiogalactopyranoside (IPTG). lac repressor encoded by lacI
   4028..4084    +  CDS            MP_BEYDV (fragment): Protein inferred from homology: Swiss-Prot protein existence level 3. Involved in the viral transport within, and between cells. From Bean yellow dwarf virus (BeYDV).
   4596..6246    +  CDS            luciferase (fragment): firefly luciferase; luc+; enhanced luc+ version of the luciferase gene
   6258..6506    +  terminator     HSP terminator: efficient transcription terminator from the Arabidopsis thaliana heat shock protein 18.2 gene (Nagaya et al., 2010)
   6684..6867    +  promoter       NOS promoter: nopaline synthase promoter NOS promoter
   6999..7673    +  CDS            WOX1 (fragment): WOX1_ORYSJ - Also known as MOC3 From Oryza sativa subsp. japonica (Rice).
   9969..11114   +  CDS            STM: STM_ARATH - Experimental evidence at protein level: Swiss-Prot protein existence level 1. Required for shoot apical meristem (SAM) formation during embryogenesis. Negatively regulates ASYMMETRIC LEAVES1 (AS1) and ASYMMETRIC LEAVES2 (AS2 or LBD6). Probably binds to the DNA sequence 5'-TGAC-3'. Binds to RNA (By similarity). From Arabidopsis thaliana (Mouse-ear cress).
  11124..11298   +  polyA_signal   CaMV poly(A) signal: cauliflower mosaic virus polyadenylation signal
  11750..12625   -  CDS            REPA_BEYDV: Experimental evidence at protein level: Swiss-Prot protein existence level 1. Implicated in enhancement of V-sense gene expression. Acts a an inhibitor of C-sense gene transcription. From Bean yellow dwarf virus (BeYDV).
  12920..12976   +  CDS            MP_BEYDV (fragment): Protein inferred from homology: Swiss-Prot protein existence level 3. Involved in the viral transport within, and between cells. From Bean yellow dwarf virus (BeYDV).
  12999..13023   +  misc_feature   RB T-DNA repeat: right border repeat from nopaline C58 T-DNA
  13362..13763   +  CDS            Y4CG_SINFN (fragment): Protein inferred from homology: Swiss-Prot protein existence level 3. From Sinorhizobium fredii (strain NBRC 101917 / NGR234).
  14323..14952   +  CDS            pVS1 StaA: stability protein from the Pseudomonas plasmid pVS1 (Heeb et al., 2000)
  15385..16453   +  CDS            pVS1 RepA (fragment): replication protein from the Pseudomonas plasmid pVS1 (Heeb et al., 2000)
  16519..16713   +  rep_origin     pVS1 oriV: origin of replication for the Pseudomonas plasmid pVS1 (Heeb et al., 2000)
  16916..16955   +  CDS            rop (fragment): Rop protein, which maintains plasmids at low copy number; rop
  17057..17197   +  misc_feature   bom: basis of mobility region from pBR322
  17383..204     -  rep_origin     ori (across the origin): high-copy-number ColE1/pMB1/pBR322/pUC origin of replication
>Addgene plasmid #160696 | pRN120 | depositor full sequence | sequence record 311214 | pRN120 sequence 17767 bps
GTAGGCGGTGCTACAGAGTTCTTGAAGTGGTGGCCTAACTACGGCTACACTAGAAGGACAGTATTTGGTA
TCTGCGCTCTGCTGAAGCCAGTTACCTTCGGAAAAAGAGTTGGTAGCTCTTGATCCGGCAAACAAACCAC
CGCTGGTAGCGGTGGTTTTTTTGTTTGCAAGCAGCAGATTACGCGCAGAAAAAAAGGATCTCAAGAAGAT
CCTTTGATCTTTTCTACGGGGTCTGACGCTCAGTGGAACGAAAACTCACGTTAAGGGATTTTGGTCATGC
ATTCTAGGTACTAAAACAATTCATCCAGTAAAATATAATATTTTATTTTCTCCCAATCAGGCTTGATCCC
CAGTAAGTCAAAAAATAGCTCGACATACTGTTCTTCCCCGATATCCTCCCTGATCGACCGGACGCAGAAG
GCAATGTCATACCACTTGTCCGCCCTGCCGCTTCTCCCAAGATCAATAAAGCCACTTACTTTGCCATCTT
TCACAAAGATGTTGCTGTCTCCCAGGTCGCCGTGGGAAAAGACAAGTTCCTCTTCGGGCTTTTCCGTCTT
TAAAAAATCATACAGCTCGCGCGGATCTTTAAATGGAGTGTCTTCTTCCCAGTTTTCGCAATCCACATCG
GCCAGATCGTTATTCAGTAAGTAATCCAATTCGGCTAAGCGGCTGTCTAAGCTATTCGTATAGGGACAAT
CCGATATGTCGATGGAGTGAAAGAGCCTGATGCACTCCGCATACAGCTCGATAATCTTTTCAGGGCTTTG
TTCATCTTCATACTCTTCCGAGCAAAGGACGCCATCGGCCTCACTCATGAGCAGATTGCTCCAGCCATCA
TGCCGTTCAAAGTGCAGGACCTTTGGAACAGGCAGCTTTCCTTCCAGCCATAGCATCATGTCCTTTTCCC
GTTCCACATCATAGGTGGTCCCTTTATACCGGCTGTCCGTCATTTTTAAATATAGGTTTTCATTTTCTCC
CACCAGCTTATATACCTTAGCAGGAGACATTCCTTCCGTATCTTTTACGCAGCGGTATTTTTCGATCAGT
TTTTTCAATTCCGGTGATATTCTCATTTTAGCCATTTATTATTTCCTTCCTCTTTTCTACAGTATTTAAA
GATACCCCAAGAAGCTAATTATAACAAGACGAACTCCAATTCACTGTTCCTTGCATTCTAAAACCTTAAA
TACCAGAAAACAGCTTTTTCAAAGTTGTTTTCAAAGTTGGCGTATAACATAGTATCGACGGAGCCGATTT
TGAAACCGCGGTGATCACAGGCAGCAACGCTCTGTCATCGTTACAATCAACATGCTACCCTCCGCGAGAT
CATCCGTGTTTCAAACCCGGCAGCTTAGTTGCCGTTCTTCCGAATAGCATCGGTAACATGAGCAAAGTCT
GCCGCCTTACAACGGCTCTCCCGCTGACGCCGTCCCGGACTGATGGGCTGCCTGTATCGAGTGGTGATTT
TGTGCCGAGCTGCCGGTCGGGGAGCTGTTGGCTGGCTGGTGGCAGGATATATTGTGGTGTAAACAAATTG
ACGCTTAGACAACTTAATAACACATTGCGGACGTTTTTAATGTACTGAATTAACGCCGAATTAATTCGGG
GGATCTGGATTTTAGTACTGGATTTTGGTTTTAGGAATTAGAAATTTTATTGATAGAAGTATTTTACAAA
TACAAATACATACTAAGGGTTTCTTATATGCTCAACACATGAGCGAAACCCTATAGGAACCCTAATTCCC
TTATCTGGGAACTACTCACACATTATTATGGAGAAACTCGAGCTTGTCGATCGACTCTAGCTAGAGGATC
GATCCGAACCCCAGAGTCCCGCTCAGAAGAACTCGTCAAGAAGGCGATAGAAGGCGATGCGCTGCGAATC
GGGAGCGGCGATACCGTAAAGCACGAGGAAGCGGTCAGCCCATTCGCCGCCAAGTTCTTCAGCAATATCA
CGGGTAGCCAACGCTATGTCCTGATAGCGGTCCGCCACACCCAGCCGGCCACAGTCGATGAATCCAGAAA
AGCGGCCATTTTCCACCATGATATTCGGCAAGCAGGCATCGCCATGTGTCACGACGAGATCCTCGCCGTC
GGGCATGCGCGCCTTGAGCCTGGCGAACAGTTCGGCTGGCGCGAGCCCCTGATGTTCTTCGTCCAGATCA
TCCTGATCGACAAGACCGGCTTCCATCCGAGTACGTGCTCGCTCGATGCGATGTTTCGCTTGGTGGTCGA
ATGGGCAGGTAGCCGGATCAAGCGTATGCAGCCGCCGCATTGCATCAGCCATGATGGATACTTTCTCGGC
AGGAGCAAGGTGAGATGACAGGAGATCCTGCCCCGGCACTTCGCCCAATAGCAGCCAGTCCCTTCCCGCT
TCAGTGACAACGTCGAGCACAGCTGCGCAAGGAACGCCCGTCGTGGCCAGCCACGATAGCCGCGCTGCCT
CGTCCTGGAGTTCATTCAGGGCACCGGACAGGTCGGTCTTGACAAAAAGAACCGGGCGCCCCTGCGCTGA
CAGCCGAAACACGGCGGCATCAGAGCAGCCGATTGTCTGTTGTGCCCAGTCATAGCCGAATAGCCTCTCC
ACCCAAGCGGCCGGAGAACCTGCGTGCAATCCATCTTGTTCAATCCCCATGGTCGATCGACAGATCTGCG
AAAGCTCGAGAGAGATAGATTTGTAGAGAGAGACTGGTGATTTCAGCGTGTCCTCTCCAAATGAAATGAA
CTTCCTTATATAGAGGAAGGTCTTGCGAAGGATAGTGGGATTGTGCGTCATCCCTTACGTCAGTGGAGAT
ATCACATCAATCCACTTGCTTTGAAGACGTGGTTGGAACGTCTTCTTTTTCCACGATGCTCCTCGTGGGT
GGGGGTCCATCTTTGGGACCACTGTCGGCAGAGGCATCTTGAACGATAGCCTTTCCTTTATCGCAATGAT
GGCATTTGTAGGTGCCACCTTCCTTTTCTACTGTCCTTTTGATGAAGTGACAGATAGCTGGGCAATGGAA
TCCGAGGAGGTTTCCCGATATTACCCTTTGTTGAAAAGTCTCAATAGCCCTTTGGTCTTCTGAGACTGTA
TCTTTGATATTCTTGGAGTAGACGAGAGTGTCGTGCTCCACCATGTTATCACATCAATCCACTTGCTTTG
AAGACGTGGTTGGAACGTCTTCTTTTTCCACGATGCTCCTCGTGGGTGGGGGTCCATCTTTGGGACCACT
GTCGGCAGAGGCATCTTGAACGATAGCCTTTCCTTTATCGCAATGATGGCATTTGTAGGTGCCACCTTCC
TTTTCTACTGTCCTTTTGATGAAGTGACAGATAGCTGGGCAATGGAATCCGAGGAGGTTTCCCGATATTA
CCCTTTGTTGAAAAGTCTCAATAGCCCTTTGGTCTTCTGAGACTGTATCTTTGATATTCTTGGAGTAGAC
GAGAGTGTCGTGCTCCACCATGTTGGCAAGCTGCTCTAGCCAATACGCAAACCGCCTCTCCCCGCGCGTT
GGCCGATTCATTAATGCAGCTGGCACGACAGGTTTCCCGACTGGAAAGCGGGCAGTGAGCGCAACGCAAT
TAATGTGAGTTAGCTCACTCATTAGGCACCCCAGGCTTTACACTTTATGCTTCCGGCTCGTATGTTGTGT
GGAATTGTGAGCGGATAACAATTTCACACAGGAAACAGCTATGACCATGATTACGAATTCGAGCTCAAAG
TTTAACGCGTTAGCAGAAGGCATGTTGTTGTGACTCCGAGGGGTTGCCTCAAACTCTATCTTATAACCGG
CGTGGAGGCATGGAGGCAGGGGTATTTTGGTCATTTTAATAGATAGTGGAAAATGACGTGGAATTTACTT
AAAGACGAAGTCTTTGCGACAAGGGGGGGCCCACGCCGAATTTAATATTACCGGCGTGGCCCCCCCTTAT
CGCGAGTGCTTTAGCACGAGCGGTCCAGATTTAAAGTAGAAAATTTCCCGCCCACTAGGGTTAAAGGTGT
TCACACTATAAAAGCATATACGATGTGATGGTATTTGATGGAGCGTATATTGTATCAGGTATTTCCGTTG
GATACGAATTATTCGTACGACCCTCGGTACCGATCAAAAGCAGGTGTCATGATCGGCGCGCCTGGCAGAC
ATACTGTCCCACAAATGAAGATGGAATCTGTAAAAGAAAACGCGTGAAATAATGCGTCTGACAAAGGTTA
GGTCGGCTGCCTTTAATCAATACCAAAGTGGTCCCTACCACGATGGAAAAACTGTGCAGTCGGTTTGGCT
TTTTCTGACGAACAAATAAGATTCGTGGCCGACAGGTGGGGGTCCACCATGTGAAGGCATCTTCAGACTC
CAATAATGGAGCAATGACGTAAGGGCTTACGAAATAAGTAAGGGTAGTTTGGGAAATGTCCACTCACCCG
TCAGTCTATAAATACTTAGCCCCTCCCTCATTGTTAAGGGAGCAAAATCTCAGAGAGATAGTCCTAGAGA
GAGAAAGAGAGCAAGTAGCCTAGAAGTAGTCAAGGCGGCGAAGTATTCAGGCACGTGGCCAGGAAGAAGA
AAAGCCAAGACGACGAAAACAGGTAAGAGCTAAGCTTCCTGCAGGATGGAAGACGCCAAAAACATAAAGA
AAGGCCCGGCGCCATTCTATCCGCTGGAAGATGGAACCGCTGGAGAGCAACTGCATAAGGCTATGAAGAG
ATACGCCCTGGTTCCTGGAACAATTGCTTTTACAGATGCACATATCGAGGTGGACATCACTTACGCTGAG
TACTTCGAAATGTCCGTTCGGTTGGCAGAAGCTATGAAACGATATGGGCTGAATACAAATCACAGAATCG
TCGTATGCAGTGAAAACTCTCTTCAATTCTTTATGCCGGTGTTGGGCGCGTTATTTATCGGAGTTGCAGT
TGCGCCCGCGAACGACATTTATAATGAACGTGAATTGCTCAACAGTATGGGCATTTCGCAGCCTACCGTG
GTGTTCGTTTCCAAAAAGGGGTTGCAAAAAATTTTGAACGTGCAAAAAAAGCTCCCAATCATCCAAAAAA
TTATTATCATGGATTCTAAAACGGATTACCAGGGATTTCAGTCGATGTACACGTTCGTCACATCTCATCT
ACCTCCCGGTTTTAATGAATACGATTTTGTGCCAGAGTCCTTCGATAGGGACAAGACAATTGCACTGATC
ATGAACTCCTCTGGATCTACTGGTCTGCCTAAAGGTGTCGCTCTGCCTCATAGAACTGCCTGCGTGAGAT
TCTCGCATGCCAGAGATCCTATTTTTGGCAATCAAATCATTCCGGATACTGCGATTTTAAGTGTTGTTCC
ATTCCATCACGGTTTTGGAATGTTTACTACACTCGGATATTTGATATGTGGATTTCGAGTCGTCTTAATG
TATAGATTTGAAGAAGAGCTGTTTCTGAGGAGCCTTCAGGATTACAAGATTCAAAGTGCGCTGCTGGTGC
CAACCCTATTCTCCTTCTTCGCCAAAAGCACTCTGATTGACAAATACGATTTATCTAATTTACACGAAAT
TGCTTCTGGTGGCGCTCCCCTCTCTAAGGAAGTCGGGGAAGCGGTTGCCAAGAGGTTCCATCTGCCAGGT
ATCAGGCAAGGATATGGGCTCACTGAGACTACATCAGCTATTCTGATTACACCCGAGGGGGATGATAAAC
CGGGCGCGGTCGGTAAAGTTGTTCCATTTTTTGAAGCGAAGGTTGTGGATCTGGATACCGGGAAAACGCT
GGGCGTTAATCAAAGAGGCGAACTGTGTGTGAGAGGTCCTATGATTATGTCCGGTTATGTAAACAATCCG
GAAGCGACCAACGCCTTGATTGACAAGGATGGATGGCTACATTCTGGAGACATAGCTTACTGGGACGAAG
ACGAACACTTCTTCATCGTTGACCGCCTGAAGTCTCTGATTAAGTACAAAGGCTATCAGGTGGCTCCCGC
TGAATTGGAATCCATCTTGCTCCAACACCCCAACATCTTCGACGCTGGTGTCGCAGGTCTTCCCGACGAT
GACGCCGGTGAACTTCCCGCCGCCGTTGTTGTTTTGGAGCACGGAAAGACGATGACGGAAAAAGAGATCG
TGGATTACGTCGCCAGTCAAGTAACAACCGCGAAAAAGTTGCGCGGAGGAGTTGTGTTTGTGGACGAAGT
ACCGAAAGGTCTTACCGGAAAACTCGACGCAAGAAAAATCAGAGAGATCCTCATAAAGGCCAAGAAGGGC
GGAAAGATCGCCGTGTGACGTCGACGATATGAAGATGAAGATGAAATATTTGGTGTGTCAAATAAAAAGC
TTGTGTGCTTAAGTTTGTGTTTTTTTCTTGGCTTGTTGTGTTATGAATTTGTGGCTTTTTCTAATATTAA
ATGAATGTAAGATCACATTATAATGAATAAACAAATGTTTCTATAATCCATTGTGAATGTTTTGTTGGAT
CTCTTCTGCAGCATATAACTACTGTATGTGCTATGGTATGGACTATGGAATATGATTAAAGATAAGCCAG
AGCTCTGGTGACGGACGGCGCGACTAGTTTTACGTACGTTAATTAACCCGGGCGCGCCGATCATGAGCGG
AGAATTAAGGGAGTCACGTTATGACCCCCGCCGATGACGCGGGACAAGCCGTTTTACGTTTGGAACTGAC
AGAACCGCAACGTTGAAGGAGCCACTCAGCCGCGGGTTTCTGGAGTTTAATGAGCTAAGCACATACGTCA
GAAACCATTATTGCGCGTTCAAAAGTCGCCTAAGGTCACTATCAGCTAGCAAATATTTCTTGTCAAAAAT
GCTCCACTGACGTTCCATAAATTCCCCTCGGTATCCAATTAGAGTCTCATATTCACTCTCAATCCAAATA
ATCTGCACCGTACCTGCAGGGTCCGAGCTAGGTCACAGAAGCGCTCAGGAAGGCCGCTGAGATAGAGGCA
TGGCGGCCAATGCGGGCGGCGGTGGAGCGGGAGGAGGCAGCGGCAGCGGCAGCGTGGCTGCGCCGGCGGT
GTGCCGCCCCAGCGGCTCGCGGTGGACGCCGACGCCGGAGCAGATCAGGATGCTGAAGGAGCTGTACTAC
GGCTGCGGCATCCGGTCGCCCAGCTCGGAGCAGATCCAGCGCATCACCGCCATGCTGCGGCAGCACGGCA
AGATCGAGGGCAAGAACGTCTTCTACTGGTTCCAGAACCACAAGGCCCGCGAGCGCCAGAAGCGCCGCCT
CACCAGCCTCGACGTGAACGTGCCCGCCGCCGGCGCGGCCGACGCCACCACCAGCCAACTCGGCGTCCTC
TCGCTGTCGTCGCCGCCGCCTTCAGGCGCGGCGCCTCCCTCGCCCACCCTCGGCTTCTACGCCGCCGGCA
ATGGCGGCGGATCGGCTGTGCTGCTGGACACGAGTTCCGACTGGGGCAGCAGCGGCGCTGCGATGGCCAC
CGAGACATGCTTCCTCCAGGACTACATGGGCGTGACGGACACGGGCAGCTCGTCGCAGTGGCCACGCTTC
TCGTCGTCGGACACGATAATGGCGGCGGCCGCGGCGCGGGCGGCGACGACGCGGGCGCCCGAGACTCTCC
CTCTCTTCCCGACCTGCGGCGACGACGGCGGCAGCGGTAGCAGCAGCTACTTGCCGTTCTGGGGTGCCGC
GTCCACAACTGCCGGCGCCACTTCTTCCGTTGCGATCCAGCAGCAACACCAGCTGCAGGAGCAGTACAGC
TTTTACAGCAACAGCAACAGCACCCAGCTGGCCGGCACCGGCAACCAAGACGTATCGGCAACAGCAGCAG
CAGCCGCCGCCCTGGAGCTGAGCCTCAGCTCATGGTGCTCCCCTTACCCTGCTGCAGGGAGTATGTGAGA
GCAACGCGAGCTGCCACTGCTCTTCACTTATGTCTCTGGAATGGAAGGAGGAGGAAGTGAGCATAGCGTT
GGTGCGTTGCTGTCATTGTCCTAGGTTAGTAGCTAGTGCCAGTTACTAGTAAGCATCAGGCATAGGAGTA
TGTAGTAGAAGCATGCACGTTGCCGGCCAGCCAGGCTTTAGACGGGAAAAGAATTTGGTGCAGCCGGCTG
CAAAACAGGATGTTTACAGCCCCCCCCTCGAGCCCTAGACTTGTCCATCTTCTGGATTGGCCAAGTTAAT
TAATGTATGAAATAAAAGGATGCACACATAGTGACATGCTAATCACTATAATGTGGGCATCAAAGTTGTG
TGTTATGTGTAATTACTAATTATCTGAATAAGAGAAAGAGATCATCCATATTTCTTATCCTAAATGAATG
TCACGTGTCTTTATAATTCTTTGATGAACCAGATGCATTTTATTAACCAATTCCATATACATATAAATAT
TAATCATATATAATTAATATCAATTGGGTTAGCAAAACAAATCTAGTCTAGGTGTGTTTTGCTAATTATT
GGGGGATAGTGCAAAAAGAAATCTACGTTCTCAATAATTCAGATAGAAAACTTAATAAAGTGAGATAATT
TACATAGATTGCTTTTATCCTTTGATATATGTGAAACCATGCATGATATAAGGAAAATAGATAGAGAAAT
AATTTTTTACATCGTTGAATATGTAAACAATTTAATTCAAGAAGCTAGGAATATAAATATTGAGGAGTTT
ATGATTAGAGCTCTCCCACTAAACGTCCCGCGTCGAGCTGCAGGTCAACGGATCAGGATATTCTTGTTTA
AGATGTTGAACTCTATGGAGGTTTGTATGAACTGATGATCTAGGACCGGATAAGTTCCCTTCTTCATAGC
GAACTTATTCAAAGAATGTTTTGTGTATCATTCTTGTTACATTGTTATTAATGAAAAAATATTATTGGTC
ATTGGACTGAACACGAGTGTTAAATATGGACCAGGCCCCAAATAAGATCCATTGATATATGAATTAAATA
ACAAGAATAAATCGAGTCACCAAACCACTTGCCTTTTTTAACGAGACTTGTTCACCAACTTGATACAAAA
GTCATTATCCTATGCAAATCAATAATCATACAAAAATATCCAATAACACTAAAAAATTAAAAGAAATGGA
TAATTTCACAATATGTTATACGATAAAGAAGTTACTTTTCCAAGAAATTCACTGATTTTATAAGCCCACT
TGCATTAGATAAATGGCAAAAAAAAACAAAAAGGAAAAGAAATAAAGCACGAAGAATTCTAGAAAATACG
AAATACGCTTCAATGCAGTGGGACCCACGGTTCAATTATTGCCAATTTTCAGCTCCACCGTATATTTAAA
AAATAAAACGATAATGCTAAAAAAATATAAATCGTAACGATCGTTAAATCTCAACGGCTGGATCTTATGA
CGACCGTTAGAAATTGTGGTTGTCGACGAGTCAGTAATAAACGGCGTCAAAGTGGTTGCAGCCGGCACAC
ACGAGTCGTGTTTATCAACTCAAAGCACAAATACTTTTCCTCAACCTAAAAATAAGGCAATTAGCCAAAA
ACAACTTTGCGTGTAAACAACGCTCAATACACGTGTCATTTTATTATTAGCTATTGCTTCACCGCCTTAG
CTTTCTCGTGACCTAGTCGTCCTCGTCTTTTCTTCTTCTTCTTCTATAAAACAATACCCAAAGAGCTCTT
CTTCTTCACAATTCAGATTTCAATTTCTCAAAATCTTAAAAACTTTCTCTCAATTCTCTCTACCGTGATC
AAGGTAAATTTCTGTGTTCCTTATTCTCTCAAAATCTTCGATTTTGTTTTCGTTCGATCCCAATTTCGTA
TATGTTCTTTGGTTTAGATTCTGTTAATCTTAGATCGAACACGATTTTCTGGGTTTGATCGTTAGATATC
ATCTTAATTCTCGATTAGGGTTTCATAGATATCATCCGATTTGTTCAAATAATTTGAGTTTTGTCGAATA
ATTACTCTTCGATTTGTGATTTCTATCTAGATCTGGTGTTAGTTTCTAGTTTGTGCGATCGAATTTGTCG
ATTAATCTGAGTTTTTCTGATTAACAGGATGGAGAGTGGTTCCAACAGCACTTCTTGTCCAATGGCTTTT
GCCGGGGATAATAGTGATGGTCCGATGTGTCCTATGATGATGATGATGCCGCCCATCATGACATCACATC
AACATCATGGTCATGATCATCAACATCAACAACAAGAACATGATGGTTATGCATATCAGTCACACCACCA
ACAAAGTAGTTCCCTTTTTCTTCAATCACTAGCTCCTCCCCAAGGAACTAAGAACAAAGTTGCTTCTTCT
TCTTCTCCTTCCTCTTGTGCTCCTGCCTATTCTCTAATGGAGATCCATCATAACGAAATCGTTGCAGGAG
GAATCAACCCTTGCTCCTCTTCCTCTTCTTCAGCCTCTGTCAAGGCCAAGATCATGGCTCATCCTCACTA
CCACCGCCTCTTGGCCGCTTATGTCAATTGTCAGAAGGTTGGAGCACCACCGGAGGTTGTGGCGAGGCTA
GAGGAGGCATGCTCGTCTGCCGCAGCCGCTGCCGCATCTATGGGACCAACAGGATGTCTAGGTGAAGATC
CAGGGCTTGATCAATTCATGGAAGCTTACTGTGAAATGCTCGTTAAGTATGAGCAAGAGCTCTCCAAACC
TTTCAAGGAAGCTATGGTCTTCCTTCAACGTGTCGAGTGTCAATTCAAATCCCTCTCTCTATCCTCACCT
TCCTCTTTCTCCGGTTATGGAGAGACAGCAATTGATAGGAACAATAATGGGTCATCCGAGGAAGAAGTCG
ATATGAACAATGAATTTGTAGATCCACAAGCTGAGGATAGAGAGCTTAAAGGACAGCTCTTGCGCAAGTA
CAGTGGTTACTTAGGGAGCCTCAAGCAAGAGTTCATGAAGAAGAGGAAGAAAGGAAAGCTCCCTAAAGAA
GCTCGTCAACAACTGCTTGATTGGTGGAGCCGTCACTACAAATGGCCTTACCCTTCGGAGCAACAAAAGC
TCGCCCTTGCGGAATCAACGGGGCTGGACCAGAAACAGATAAACAATTGGTTCATAAACCAGAGGAAACG
GCATTGGAAGCCGTCGGAGGACATGCAGTTTGTAGTAATGGACGCAACACATCCTCACCATTACTTCATG
GATAATGTCTTGGGCAATCCTTTCCCAATGGATCACATCTCCTCCACCATGCTTTGACTCGAGTTTCTCC
ATAATAATGTGTGAGTAGTTCCCAGATAAGGGAATTAGGGTTCCTATAGGGTTTCGCTCATGTGTTGAGC
ATATAAGAAACCCTTAGTATGTATTTGTATTTGTAAAATACTTCTATCAATAAAATTTCTAATTCCTAAA
ACCAAAATCCAGTACTAAAATCCAGATCCCCCGAATTAAGTGACTACACCTGCAAAAAGTGTTTGATCGC
CGGCGGTACCGAGTGTACTTCAAGTCAGTGGGAAATCAATAAAATGATTATTTTATGAATATATTTCATT
GTGCAAGTAGATAGAAATTACATATGTTACATAACACACGAAATAAACAAAAAAAGACAATCCAAAAACA
AACACCCCAAAAAAAATAATCACTTTAGATAAACTCGTATGAGGAGAGGCACGTTCAGTGACTCGACGAT
TCCCGAGCAAAAAAAGTCTCCCCGTCACACATGTAGTGGGTGACGCAATTATCTTTAAAGTAATCCTTCT
GTTGACTTGTCATTGATAACATCCAGTCTTCGTCAGGATTGCAAAGAATTATAGAAGGGATCCCACCTTT
TATTTTCTTCTTTTTTCCATATTTAGGGTTGACAGTGAAATCAGACTGGCAACCTATTAATTGCTTCCAC
AATGGGACGAACTTGAAGGGGATGTCGTCGATGATATTATAGGTGGCGTGTTCATCGTAGTTGGTGAAAT
CGATGGTACCGTTCCAATAGTTGTGTCGTCCGAGACTTCTAGCCCAGGTGGTCTTTCCGGTACGAGTTGG
TCCGCAGATGTAGAGGCTGGGGTGTCGGATTCCATTCCTTCCATTGTCCTTGTTAAATCGGCCATCCATT
CAAGGTCAGATTGAGCTTGTTGGTATGAGACAGGATGTATGTAAGTATAAGCGTCTATGCTTACATGGTA
TAGATGGGTTTCCCTCCAGGAGTGTAGATCTTCGTGGCAGCGAAGATCTGATTCTGTGAAGGGCGACACA
TACGGTTCAGGTTGTGGAGGGAATAATTTGTTGGCTGAATATTCCAGCCATTGAAGCTTTGTTGCCCATT
CATGAGGGAATTCTTCCTTGATCATGTCAAGATATTCCTCCTTAGACGTTGCAGTCTGGATAATAGTTCT
CCATCGTGCGTCAGATTTGCGAGGAGAAACCTTATGATCTCGGAAATCTCCTCTGGTTTTAATATCTCCG
TCCTTTGATATGTAATCAAGGACTTGTTTAGAGTTTCTAGCTGGCTGGATATTAGGGTGATTTCCTTCAA
AATCGAAAAAAGAAGGATCCCTAATACAAGGTTTTTTATCAAGCTGGAGAAGAGCATGATAGTGGGTAGT
GCCATCTTGATGAAGCTCAGAAGCAACACCAAGGAAGAAAATAAGAAAAGGTGTGAGTTTCTCCCAGAGA
AACTGGAATAAATCATCTCTTTGAGATGAGCACTTGGGATAGGTAAGGAAAACATATTTAGATTGGAGTC
TGAAGTTCTTACTAGCAGAAGGCATGTTGTTGTGACTCCGAGGGGTTGCCTCAAACTCTATCTTATAACC
GGCGTGGAGGCATGGAGGCAGGGGTATTTTGGTCATTTTAATAGATAGTGGAAAATGACGTGGAATTTAC
TTAAAGACGAAGTCTTTGCGACAAGGGGGGGCCCACGCCGAATTTAATATTACCGGCGTGGCCCCCCCTT
ATCGCGAGTGCTTTAGCACGAGCGGTCCAGATTTAAAGTAGAAAATTTCCCGCCCACTAGGGTTAAAGGT
GTTCACACTATAAAAGCATATACGATGTGATGGTATTTGATGGAGCGTATATTGTATCAGGTATTTCCGT
TGGATACGAATTATTCGTACGACCCTCATAGTTTAAACTATCAGTGTTTGACAGGATATATTGGCGGGTA
AACCTAAGAGAAAAGAGCGTTTATTAGAATAACGGATATTTAAAAGGGCGTGAAAAGGTTTATCCGTTCG
TCCATTTGTATGTGCATGCCAACCACAGGGTTCCCCTCGGGATCAAAGTACTTTGATCCAACCCCTCCGC
TGCTATAGTGCAGTCGGCTTCTGACGTTCAGTGCAGCCGTCTTCTGAAAACGACATGTCGCACAAGTCCT
AAGTTACGCGACAGGCTGCCGCCCTGCCCTTTTCCTGGCGTTTTCTTGTCGCGTGTTTTAGTCGCATAAA
GTAGAATACTTGCGACTAGAACCGGAGACATTACGCCATGAACAAGAGCGCCGCCGCTGGCCTGCTGGGC
TATGCCCGCGTCAGCACCGACGACCAGGACTTGACCAACCAACGGGCCGAACTGCACGCGGCCGGCTGCA
CCAAGCTGTTTTCCGAGAAGATCACCGGCACCAGGCGCGACCGCCCGGAGCTGGCCAGGATGCTTGACCA
CCTACGCCCTGGCGACGTTGTGACAGTGACCAGGCTAGACCGCCTGGCCCGCAGCACCCGCGACCTACTG
GACATTGCCGAGCGCATCCAGGAGGCCGGCGCGGGCCTGCGTAGCCTGGCAGAGCCGTGGGCCGACACCA
CCACGCCGGCCGGCCGCATGGTGTTGACCGTGTTCGCCGGCATTGCCGAGTTCGAGCGTTCCCTAATCAT
CGACCGCACCCGGAGCGGGCGCGAGGCCGCCAAGGCCCGAGGCGTGAAGTTTGGCCCCCGCCCTACCCTC
ACCCCGGCACAGATCGCGCACGCCCGCGAGCTGATCGACCAGGAAGGCCGCACCGTGAAAGAGGCGGCTG
CACTGCTTGGCGTGCATCGCTCGACCCTGTACCGCGCACTTGAGCGCAGCGAGGAAGTGACGCCCACCGA
GGCCAGGCGGCGCGGTGCCTTCCGTGAGGACGCATTGACCGAGGCCGACGCCCTGGCGGCCGCCGAGAAT
GAACGCCAAGAGGAACAAGCATGAAACCGCACCAGGACGGCCAGGACGAACCGTTTTTCATTACCGAAGA
GATCGAGGCGGAGATGATCGCGGCCGGGTACGTGTTCGAGCCGCCCGCGCACGGCTCAACCGTGCGGCTG
CATGAAATCCTGGCCGGTTTGTCTGATGCCAAGCTGGCGGCCTGGCCGGCCAGCTTGGCCGCTGAAGAAA
CCGAGCGCCGCCGTCTAAAAAGGTGATGTGTATTTGAGTAAAACAGCTTGCGTCATGCGGTCGCTGCGTA
TATGATGCGATGAGTAAATAAACAAATACGCAAGGGGAACGCATGAAGGTTATCGCTGTACTTAACCAGA
AAGGCGGGTCAGGCAAGACGACCATCGCAACCCATCTAGCCCGCGCCCTGCAACTCGCCGGGGCCGATGT
TCTGTTAGTCGATTCCGATCCCCAGGGCAGTGCCCGCGATTGGGCGGCCGTGCGGGAAGATCAACCGCTA
ACCGTTGTCGGCATCGACCGCCCGACGATTGACCGCGACGTGAAGGCCATCGGCCGGCGCGACTTCGTAG
TGATCGACGGAGCGCCCCAGGCGGCGGACTTGGCTGTGTCCGCGATCAAGGCAGCCGACTTCGTGCTGAT
TCCGGTGCAGCCAAGCCCTTACGACATATGGGCCACCGCCGACCTGGTGGAGCTGGTTAAGCAGCGCATT
GAGGTCACGGATGGAAGGCTACAAGCGGCCTTTGTCGTGTCGCGGGCGATCAAAGGCACGCGCATCGGCG
GTGAGGTTGCCGAGGCGCTGGCCGGGTACGAGCTGCCCATTCTTGAGTCCCGTATCACGCAGCGCGTGAG
CTACCCAGGCACTGCCGCCGCCGGCACAACCGTTCTTGAATCAGAACCCGAGGGCGACGCTGCCCGCGAG
GTCCAGGCGCTGGCCGCTGAAATTAAATCAAAACTCATTTGAGTTAATGAGGTAAAGAGAAAATGAGCAA
AAGCACAAACACGCTAAGTGCCGGCCGTCCGAGCGCACGCAGCAGCAAGGCTGCAACGTTGGCCAGCCTG
GCAGACACGCCAGCCATGAAGCGGGTCAACTTTCAGTTGCCGGCGGAGGATCACACCAAGCTGAAGATGT
ACGCGGTACGCCAAGGCAAGACCATTACCGAGCTGCTATCTGAATACATCGCGCAGCTACCAGAGTAAAT
GAGCAAATGAATAAATGAGTAGATGAATTTTAGCGGCTAAAGGAGGCGGCATGGAAAATCAAGAACAACC
AGGCACCGACGCCGTGGAATGCCCCATGTGTGGAGGAACGGGCGGTTGGCCAGGCGTAAGCGGCTGGGTT
GTCTGCCGGCCCTGCAATGGCACTGGAACCCCCAAGCCCGAGGAATCGGCGTGACGGTCGCAAACCATCC
GGCCCGGTACAAATCGGCGCGGCGCTGGGTGATGACCTGGTGGAGAAGTTGAAGGCCGCGCAGGCCGCCC
AGCGGCAACGCATCGAGGCAGAAGCACGCCCCGGTGAATCGTGGCAAGCGGCCGCTGATCGAATCCGCAA
AGAATCCCGGCAACCGCCGGCAGCCGGTGCGCCGTCGATTAGGAAGCCGCCCAAGGGCGACGAGCAACCA
GATTTTTTCGTTCCGATGCTCTATGACGTGGGCACCCGCGATAGTCGCAGCATCATGGACGTGGCCGTTT
TCCGTCTGTCGAAGCGTGACCGACGAGCTGGCGAGGTGATCCGCTACGAGCTTCCAGACGGGCACGTAGA
GGTTTCCGCAGGGCCGGCCGGCATGGCCAGTGTGTGGGATTACGACCTGGTACTGATGGCGGTTTCCCAT
CTAACCGAATCCATGAACCGATACCGGGAAGGGAAGGGAGACAAGCCCGGCCGCGTGTTCCGTCCACACG
TTGCGGACGTACTCAAGTTCTGCCGGCGAGCCGATGGCGGAAAGCAGAAAGACGACCTGGTAGAAACCTG
CATTCGGTTAAACACCACGCACGTTGCCATGCAGCGTACGAAGAAGGCCAAGAACGGCCGCCTGGTGACG
GTATCCGAGGGTGAAGCCTTGATTAGCCGCTACAAGATCGTAAAGAGCGAAACCGGGCGGCCGGAGTACA
TCGAGATCGAGCTAGCTGATTGGATGTACCGCGAGATCACAGAAGGCAAGAACCCGGACGTGCTGACGGT
TCACCCCGATTACTTTTTGATCGATCCCGGCATCGGCCGTTTTCTCTACCGCCTGGCACGCCGCGCCGCA
GGCAAGGCAGAAGCCAGATGGTTGTTCAAGACGATCTACGAACGCAGTGGCAGCGCCGGAGAGTTCAAGA
AGTTCTGTTTCACCGTGCGCAAGCTGATCGGGTCAAATGACCTGCCGGAGTACGATTTGAAGGAGGAGGC
GGGGCAGGCTGGCCCGATCCTAGTCATGCGCTACCGCAACCTGATCGAGGGCGAAGCATCCGCCGGTTCC
TAATGTACGGAGCAGATGCTAGGGCAAATTGCCCTAGCAGGGGAAAAAGGTCGAAAAGGCCTCTTTCCTG
TGGATAGCACGTACATTGGGAACCCAAAGCCGTACATTGGGAACCGGAACCCGTACATTGGGAACCCAAA
GCCGTACATTGGGAACCGGTCACACATGTAAGTGACTGATATAAAAGAGAAAAAAGGCGATTTTTCCGCC
TAAAACTCTTTAAAACTTATTAAAACTCTTAAAACCCGCCTGGCCTGTGCATAACTGTCTGGCCAGCGCA
CAGCCCAAGAGCTGCAAAAAGCGCCTACCCTTCGGTCGCTGCGCTCCCTACGCCCCGCCGCTTCGCGTCG
GCCTATCGCGGCCGCTGGCCGCTCAAAAATGGCTGGCCTACGGCCAGGCAATCTACCAGGGCGCGGACAA
GCCGCGCCGTCGCCACTCGACCGCCGGCGCCCACATCAAGGCACCCTGCCTCGCGCGTTTCGGTGATGAC
GGTGAAAACCTCTGACACATGCAGCTCCCGGAAACGGTCACAGCTTGTCTGTAAGCGGATGCCGGGAGCA
GACAAGCCCGTCAGGGCGCGTCAGCGGGTGTTGGCGGGTGTCGGGGCGCAGCCATGACCCAGTCACGTAG
CGATAGCGGAGTGTATACTGGCTTAACTATGCGGCATCAGAGCAGATTGTACTGAGAGTGCACCATATGC
GGTGTGAAATACCGCACAGATGCGTAAGGAGAAAATACCGCATCAGGCCCTCTTCCGCTTCCTCGCTCAC
TGACTCGCTGCGCTCGGTCGTTCGGCTGCGGCGAGCGGTATCAGCTCACTCAAAGGCGGTAATACGGTTA
TCCACAGAATCAGGGGATAACGCAGGAAAGAACATGTGAGCAAAAGGCCAGCAAAAGGCCAGGAACCGTA
AAAAGGCCGCGTTGCTGGCGTTTTTCCATAGGCTCCGCCCCCCTGACGAGCATCACAAAAATCGACGCTC
AAGTCAGAGGTGGCGAAACCCGACAGGACTATAAAGATACCAGGCGTTTCCCCCTGGAAGCTCCCTCGTG
CGCTCTCCTGTTCCGACCCTGCCGCTTACCGGATACCTGTCCGCCTTTCTCCCTTCGGGAAGCGTGGCGC
TTTCTCATAGCTCACGCTGTAGGTATCTCAGTTCGGTGTAGGTCGTTCGCTCCAAGCTGGGCTGTGTGCA
CGAACCCCCCGTTCAGCCCGACCGCTGCGCCTTATCCGGTAACTATCGTCTTGAGTCCAACCCGGTAAGA
CACGACTTATCGCCACTGGCAGCAGCCACTGGTAACAGGATTAGCAGAGCGAGGTAT
