Features (pLannotate 1.2.2; 26 found; start..end, strand, type, name):
    291..1085    -  CDS            KanR: aminoglycoside phosphotransferase; aphA-3; confers resistance to kanamycin
   1510..1534    +  misc_feature   LB T-DNA repeat: left border repeat from nopaline C58 T-DNA
   1612..1786    -  polyA_signal   CaMV poly(A) signal: cauliflower mosaic virus polyadenylation signal
   1843..2635    -  CDS            NeoR/KanR (fragment): aminoglycoside phosphotransferase from Tn5; aph(3')-II (or nptII); confers resistance to neomycin, kanamycin, and G418 (Geneticin®)
   2703..3379    -  promoter       CaMV 35S promoter (enhanced): cauliflower mosaic virus 35S promoter with a duplicated enhancer region
   3469..3557    +  CDS            lacI (fragment): lac repressor; lacI; The lac repressor binds to the lac operator to inhibit transcription in E. coli. This inhibition can be relieved by adding lactose or isopropyl-β-D-thiogalactopyranoside (IPTG).
   3570..3591    +  protein_bind   CAP binding site: CAP binding activates transcription in the presence of cAMP. E. coli catabolite activator protein
   3606..3636    +  promoter       lac promoter: promoter for the E. coli lac operon
   3640..3662    +  protein_bind   lac operator (fragment): The lac repressor binds to the lac operator to inhibit transcription in E. coli. This inhibition can be relieved by adding lactose or isopropyl-β-D-thiogalactopyranoside (IPTG). lac repressor encoded by lacI
   4026..4082    +  CDS            MP_BEYDV (fragment): Protein inferred from homology: Swiss-Prot protein existence level 3. Involved in the viral transport within, and between cells. From Bean yellow dwarf virus (BeYDV).
   4575..6225    +  CDS            luciferase (fragment): firefly luciferase; luc+; enhanced luc+ version of the luciferase gene
   6237..6485    +  terminator     HSP terminator: efficient transcription terminator from the Arabidopsis thaliana heat shock protein 18.2 gene (Nagaya et al., 2010)
   6663..6846    +  promoter       NOS promoter: nopaline synthase promoter NOS promoter
   6978..7652    +  CDS            WOX1 (fragment): WOX1_ORYSJ - Also known as MOC3 From Oryza sativa subsp. japonica (Rice).
   9936..11081   +  CDS            STM: STM_ARATH - Experimental evidence at protein level: Swiss-Prot protein existence level 1. Required for shoot apical meristem (SAM) formation during embryogenesis. Negatively regulates ASYMMETRIC LEAVES1 (AS1) and ASYMMETRIC LEAVES2 (AS2 or LBD6). Probably binds to the DNA sequence 5'-TGAC-3'. Binds to RNA (By similarity). From Arabidopsis thaliana (Mouse-ear cress).
  11091..11265   +  polyA_signal   CaMV poly(A) signal: cauliflower mosaic virus polyadenylation signal
  11698..12573   -  CDS            REPA_BEYDV: Experimental evidence at protein level: Swiss-Prot protein existence level 1. Implicated in enhancement of V-sense gene expression. Acts a an inhibitor of C-sense gene transcription. From Bean yellow dwarf virus (BeYDV).
  12868..12924   +  CDS            MP_BEYDV (fragment): Protein inferred from homology: Swiss-Prot protein existence level 3. Involved in the viral transport within, and between cells. From Bean yellow dwarf virus (BeYDV).
  12947..12971   +  misc_feature   RB T-DNA repeat: right border repeat from nopaline C58 T-DNA
  13311..13712   +  CDS            Y4CG_SINFN (fragment): Protein inferred from homology: Swiss-Prot protein existence level 3. From Sinorhizobium fredii (strain NBRC 101917 / NGR234).
  14272..14901   +  CDS            pVS1 StaA: stability protein from the Pseudomonas plasmid pVS1 (Heeb et al., 2000)
  15330..16403   +  CDS            pVS1 RepA: replication protein from the Pseudomonas plasmid pVS1 (Heeb et al., 2000)
  16469..16663   +  rep_origin     pVS1 oriV: origin of replication for the Pseudomonas plasmid pVS1 (Heeb et al., 2000)
  16866..16905   +  CDS            rop (fragment): Rop protein, which maintains plasmids at low copy number; rop
  17007..17147   +  misc_feature   bom: basis of mobility region from pBR322
  17333..204     -  rep_origin     ori (across the origin): high-copy-number ColE1/pMB1/pBR322/pUC origin of replication
>Addgene plasmid #160696 | pRN120 | addgene full sequence | sequence record 316629 | Addgene NGS Result
GTAGGCGGTGCTACAGAGTTCTTGAAGTGGTGGCCTAACTACGGCTACACTAGAAGGACAGTATTTGGTA
TCTGCGCTCTGCTGAAGCCAGTTACCTTCGGAAAAAGAGTTGGTAGCTCTTGATCCGGCAAACAAACCAC
CGCTGGTAGCGGTGGTTTTTTTGTTTGCAAGCAGCAGATTACGCGCAGAAAAAAAGGATCTCAAGAAGAT
CCTTTGATCTTTTCTACGGGGTCTGACGCTCAGTGGAACGAAAACTCACGTTAAGGGATTTTGGTCATGC
ATTCTAGGTACTAAAACAATTCATCCAGTAAAATATAATATTTTATTTTCTCCCAATCAGGCTTGATCCC
CAGTAAGTCAAAAAATAGCTCGACATACTGTTCTTCCCCGATATCCTCCCTGATCGACCGGACGCAGAAG
GCAATGTCATACCACTTGTCCGCCCTGCCGCTTCTCCCAAGATCAATAAAGCCACTTACTTTGCCATCTT
TCACAAAGATGTTGCTGTCTCCCAGGTCGCCGTGGGAAAAGACAAGTTCCTCTTCGGGCTTTTCCGTCTT
TAAAAAATCATACAGCTCGCGCGGATCTTTAAATGGAGTGTCTTCTTCCCAGTTTTCGCAATCCACATCG
GCCAGATCGTTATTCAGTAAGTAATCCAATTCGGCTAAGCGGCTGTCTAAGCTATTCGTATAGGGACAAT
CCGATATGTCGATGGAGTGAAAGAGCCTGATGCACTCCGCATACAGCTCGATAATCTTTTCAGGGCTTTG
TTCATCTTCATACTCTTCCGAGCAAAGGACGCCATCGGCCTCACTCATGAGCAGATTGCTCCAGCCATCA
TGCCGTTCAAAGTGCAGGACCTTTGGAACAGGCAGCTTTCCTTCCAGCCATAGCATCATGTCCTTTTCCC
GTTCCACATCATAGGTGGTCCCTTTATACCGGCTGTCCGTCATTTTTAAATATAGGTTTTCATTTTCTCC
CACCAGCTTATATACCTTAGCAGGAGACATTCCTTCCGTATCTTTTACGCAGCGGTATTTTTCGATCAGT
TTTTTCAATTCCGGTGATATTCTCATTTTAGCCATTTATTATTTCCTTCCTCTTTTCTACAGTATTTAAA
GATACCCCAAGAAGCTAATTATAACAAGACGAACTCCAATTCACTGTTCCTTGCATTCTAAAACCTTAAA
TACCAGAAAACAGCTTTTTCAAAGTTGTTTTCAAAGTTGGCGTATAACATAGTATCGACGGAGCCGATTT
TGAAACCGCGGTGATCACAGGCAGCAACGCTCTGTCATCGTTACAATCAACATGCTACCCTCCGCGAGAT
CATCCGTGTTTCAAACCCGGCAGCTTAGTTGCCGTTCTTCCGAATAGCATCGGTAACATGAGCAAAGTCT
GCCGCCTTACAACGGCTCTCCCGCTGACGCCGTCCCGGACTGATGGGCTGCCTGTATCGAGTGGTGATTT
TGTGCCGAGCTGCCGGTCGGGGAGCTGTTGGCTGGCTGGTGGCAGGATATATTGTGGTGTAAACAAATTG
ACGCTTAGACAACTTAATAACACATTGCGGACGTTTTTAATGTACTGAATTAACGCCGAATTAATTCGGG
GGATCTGGATTTTAGTACTGGATTTTGGTTTTAGGAATTAGAAATTTTATTGATAGAAGTATTTTACAAA
TACAAATACATACTAAGGGTTTCTTATATGCTCAACACATGAGCGAAACCCTATAGGAACCCTAATTCCC
TTATCTGGGAACTACTCACACATTATTATGGAGAAACTCGAGCTTGTCGATCGACTCTAGCTAGAGGATC
GATCCGAACCCCAGAGTCCCGCTCAGAAGAACTCGTCAAGAAGGCGATAGAAGGCGATGCGCTGCGAATC
GGGAGCGGCGATACCGTAAAGCACGAGGAAGCGGTCAGCCCATTCGCCGCCAAGTTCTTCAGCAATATCA
CGGGTAGCCAACGCTATGTCCTGATAGCGGTCCGCCACACCCAGCCGGCCACAGTCGATGAATCCAGAAA
AGCGGCCATTTTCCACCATGATATTCGGCAAGCAGGCATCGCCATGTGTCACGACGAGATCCTCGCCGTC
GGGCATGCGCGCCTTGAGCCTGGCGAACAGTTCGGCTGGCGCGAGCCCCTGATGTTCTTCGTCCAGATCA
TCCTGATCGACAAGACCGGCTTCCATCCGAGTACGTGCTCGCTCGATGCGATGTTTCGCTTGGTGGTCGA
ATGGGCAGGTAGCCGGATCAAGCGTATGCAGCCGCCGCATTGCATCAGCCATGATGGATACTTTCTCGGC
AGGAGCAAGGTGAGATGACAGGAGATCCTGCCCCGGCACTTCGCCCAATAGCAGCCAGTCCCTTCCCGCT
TCAGTGACAACGTCGAGCACAGCTGCGCAAGGAACGCCCGTCGTGGCCAGCCACGATAGCCGCGCTGCCT
CGTCCTGGAGTTCATTCAGGGCACCGGACAGGTCGGTCTTGACAAAAAGAACCGGGCGCCCCTGCGCTGA
CAGCCGAAACACGGCGGCATCAGAGCAGCCGATTGTCTGTTGTGCCCAGTCATAGCCGAATAGCCTCTCC
ACCCAAGCGGCCGGAGAACCTGCGTGCAATCCATCTTGTTCAATCCCCATGGTCGATCGACAGATCTGCG
AAAGCTCGAGAGAGATAGATTTGTAGAGAGAGACTGGTGATTTCAGCGTGTCCTCTCCAAATGAAATGAA
CTTCCTTATATAGAGGAAGGGTCTTGCGAAGGATAGTGGGATTGTGCGTCATCCCTTACGTCAGTGGAGA
TATCACATCAATCCACTTGCTTTGAAGACGTGGTTGGAACGTCTTCTTTTTCCACGATGCTCCTCGTGGG
TGGGGGTCCATCTTTGGGACCACTGTCGGCAGAGGCATCTTGAACGATAGCCTTTCCTTTATCGCAATGA
TGGCATTTGTAGGTGCCACCTTCCTTTTCTACTGTCCTTTTGATGAAGTGACAGATAGCTGGGCAATGGA
ATCCGAGGAGGTTTCCCGATATTACCCTTTGTTGAAAAGTCTCAATAGCCCTTTGGTCTTCTGAGACTGT
ATCTTTGATATTCTTGGAGTAGACGAGAGTGTCGTGCTCCACCATGTTCACATCAATCCACTTGCTTTGA
AGACGTGGTTGGAACGTCTTCTTTTTCCACGATGCTCCTCGTGGGTGGGGGTCCATCTTTGGGACCACTG
TCGGCAGAGGCATCTTGAACGATAGCCTTTCCTTTATCGCAATGATGGCATTTGTAGGTGCCACCTTCCT
TTTCTACTGTCCTTTTGATGAAGTGACAGATAGCTGGGCAATGGAATCCGAGGAGGTTTCCCGATATTAC
CCTTTGTTGAAAAGTCTCAATAGCCCTTTGGTCTTCTGAGACTGTATCTTTGATATTCTTGGAGTAGACG
AGAGTGTCGTGCTCCACCATGTTGGCAAGCTGCTCTAGCCAATACGCAAACCGCCTCTCCCCGCGCGTTG
GCCGATTCATTAATGCAGCTGGCACGACAGGTTTCCCGACTGGAAAGCGGGCAGTGAGCGCAACGCAATT
AATGTGAGTTAGCTCACTCATTAGGCACCCCAGGCTTTACACTTTATGCTTCCGGCTCGTATGTTGTGTG
GAATTGTGAGCGGATAACAATTTCACACAGGAAACAGCTATGACATGATTACGAATTCGAGCTCAAAGTT
TAACGCGTTAGCAGAAGGCATGTTGTTGTGACTCCGAGGGGTTGCCTCAAACTCTATCTTATAACCGGCG
TGGAGGCATGGAGGCAGGGGTATTTTGGTCATTTTAATAGATAGTGGAAAATGACGTGGAATTTACTTAA
AGACGAAGTCTTTGCGACAAGGGGGGGCCCACGCCGAATTTAATATTACCGGCGTGGCCCCCCCTTATCG
CGAGTGCTTTAGCACGAGCGGTCCAGATTTAAAGTAGAAAATTTCCCGCCCACTAGGGTTAAAGGTGTTC
ACACTATAAAAGCATATACGATGTGATGGTATTTGATGGAGCGTATATTGTATCAGGTATTTCCGTTGGA
TACGAATTATTCGTACGACCCTCGGTACCGATCGGCGCGCCTGGCAGACATACTGTCCCACAAATGAAGA
TGGAATCTGTAAAAGAAAACGCGTGAAATAATGCGTCTGACAAAGGTTAGGTCGGCTGCCTTTAATCAAT
ACCAAAGTGGTCCCTACCACGATGGAAAAACTGTGCAGTCGGTTTGGCTTTTTCTGACGAACAAATAAGA
TTCGTGGCCGACAGGTGGGGGTCCACCATGTGAAGGCATCTTCAGACTCCAATAATGGAGCAATGACGTA
AGGGCTTACGAAATAAGTAAGGGTAGTTTGGGAAATGTCCACTCACCCGTCAGTCTATAAATACTTAGCC
CCTCCCTCATTGTTAAGGGAGCAAAATCTCAGAGAGATAGTCCTAGAGAGAGAAAGAGAGCAAGTAGCCT
AGAAGTAGTCAAGGCGGCGAAGTATTCAGGCACGTGGCCAGGAAGAAGAAAAGCCAAGACGACGAAAACA
GGTAAGAGCTAAGCTTCCTGCAGGATGGAAGACGCCAAAAACATAAAGAAAGGCCCGGCGCCATTCTATC
CGCTGGAAGATGGAACCGCTGGAGAGCAACTGCATAAGGCTATGAAGAGATACGCCCTGGTTCCTGGAAC
AATTGCTTTTACAGATGCACATATCGAGGTGGACATCACTTACGCTGAGTACTTCGAAATGTCCGTTCGG
TTGGCAGAAGCTATGAAACGATATGGGCTGAATACAAATCACAGAATCGTCGTATGCAGTGAAAACTCTC
TTCAATTCTTTATGCCGGTGTTGGGCGCGTTATTTATCGGAGTTGCAGTTGCGCCCGCGAACGACATTTA
TAATGAACGTGAATTGCTCAACAGTATGGGCATTTCGCAGCCTACCGTGGTGTTCGTTTCCAAAAAGGGG
TTGCAAAAAATTTTGAACGTGCAAAAAAAGCTCCCAATCATCCAAAAAATTATTATCATGGATTCTAAAA
CGGATTACCAGGGATTTCAGTCGATGTACACGTTCGTCACATCTCATCTACCTCCCGGTTTTAATGAATA
CGATTTTGTGCCAGAGTCCTTCGATAGGGACAAGACAATTGCACTGATCATGAACTCCTCTGGATCTACT
GGTCTGCCTAAAGGTGTCGCTCTGCCTCATAGAACTGCCTGCGTGAGATTCTCGCATGCCAGAGATCCTA
TTTTTGGCAATCAAATCATTCCGGATACTGCGATTTTAAGTGTTGTTCCATTCCATCACGGTTTTGGAAT
GTTTACTACACTCGGATATTTGATATGTGGATTTCGAGTCGTCTTAATGTATAGATTTGAAGAAGAGCTG
TTTCTGAGGAGCCTTCAGGATTACAAGATTCAAAGTGCGCTGCTGGTGCCAACCCTATTCTCCTTCTTCG
CCAAAAGCACTCTGATTGACAAATACGATTTATCTAATTTACACGAAATTGCTTCTGGTGGCGCTCCCCT
CTCTAAGGAAGTCGGGGAAGCGGTTGCCAAGAGGTTCCATCTGCCAGGTATCAGGCAAGGATATGGGCTC
ACTGAGACTACATCAGCTATTCTGATTACACCCGAGGGGGATGATAAACCGGGCGCGGTCGGTAAAGTTG
TTCCATTTTTTGAAGCGAAGGTTGTGGATCTGGATACCGGGAAAACGCTGGGCGTTAATCAAAGAGGCGA
ACTGTGTGTGAGAGGTCCTATGATTATGTCCGGTTATGTAAACAATCCGGAAGCGACCAACGCCTTGATT
GACAAGGATGGATGGCTACATTCTGGAGACATAGCTTACTGGGACGAAGACGAACACTTCTTCATCGTTG
ACCGCCTGAAGTCTCTGATTAAGTACAAAGGCTATCAGGTGGCTCCCGCTGAATTGGAATCCATCTTGCT
CCAACACCCCAACATCTTCGACGCTGGTGTCGCAGGTCTTCCCGACGATGACGCCGGTGAACTTCCCGCC
GCCGTTGTTGTTTTGGAGCACGGAAAGACGATGACGGAAAAAGAGATCGTGGATTACGTCGCCAGTCAAG
TAACAACCGCGAAAAAGTTGCGCGGAGGAGTTGTGTTTGTGGACGAAGTACCGAAAGGTCTTACCGGAAA
ACTCGACGCAAGAAAAATCAGAGAGATCCTCATAAAGGCCAAGAAGGGCGGAAAGATCGCCGTGTGACGT
CGACGATATGAAGATGAAGATGAAATATTTGGTGTGTCAAATAAAAAGCTTGTGTGCTTAAGTTTGTGTT
TTTTTCTTGGCTTGTTGTGTTATGAATTTGTGGCTTTTTCTAATATTAAATGAATGTAAGATCACATTAT
AATGAATAAACAAATGTTTCTATAATCCATTGTGAATGTTTTGTTGGATCTCTTCTGCAGCATATAACTA
CTGTATGTGCTATGGTATGGACTATGGAATATGATTAAAGATAAGCCAGAGCTCTGGTGACGGACGGCGC
GACTAGTTTTACGTACGTTAATTAACCCGGGCGCGCCGATCATGAGCGGAGAATTAAGGGAGTCACGTTA
TGACCCCCGCCGATGACGCGGGACAAGCCGTTTTACGTTTGGAACTGACAGAACCGCAACGTTGAAGGAG
CCACTCAGCCGCGGGTTTCTGGAGTTTAATGAGCTAAGCACATACGTCAGAAACCATTATTGCGCGTTCA
AAAGTCGCCTAAGGTCACTATCAGCTAGCAAATATTTCTTGTCAAAAATGCTCCACTGACGTTCCATAAA
TTCCCCTCGGTATCCAATTAGAGTCTCATATTCACTCTCAATCCAAATAATCTGCACCGTACCTGCAGGG
TCCGAGCTAGGTCACAGAAGCGCTCAGGAAGGCCGCTGAGATAGAGGCATGGCGGCCAATGCGGGCGGCG
GTGGAGCGGGAGGAGGCAGCGGCAGCGGCAGCGTGGCTGCGCCGGCGGTGTGCCGCCCCAGCGGCTCGCG
GTGGACGCCGACGCCGGAGCAGATCAGGATGCTGAAGGAGCTGTACTACGGCTGCGGCATCCGGTCGCCC
AGCTCGGAGCAGATCCAGCGCATCACCGCCATGCTGCGGCAGCACGGCAAGATCGAGGGCAAGAACGTCT
TCTACTGGTTCCAGAACCACAAGGCCCGCGAGCGCCAGAAGCGCCGCCTCACCAGCCTCGACGTGAACGT
GCCCGCCGCCGGCGCGGCCGACGCCACCACCAGCCAACTCGGCGTCCTCTCGCTGTCGTCGCCGCCGCCT
TCAGGCGCGGCGCCTCCCTCGCCCACCCTCGGCTTCTACGCCGCCGGCAATGGCGGCGGATCGGCTGTGC
TGCTGGACACGAGTTCCGACTGGGGCAGCAGCGGCGCTGCGATGGCCACCGAGACATGCTTCCTCCAGGA
CTACATGGGCGTGACGGACACGGGCAGCTCGTCGCAGTGGCCACGCTTCTCGTCGTCGGACACGATAATG
GCGGCGGCCGCGGCGCGGGCGGCGACGACGCGGGCGCCCGAGACTCTCCCTCTCTTCCCGACCTGCGGCG
ACGACGGCGGCAGCGGTAGCAGCAGCTACTTGCCGTTCTGGGGTGCCGCGTCCACAACTGCCGGCGCCAC
TTCTTCCGTTGCGATCCAGCAGCAACACCAGCTGCAGGAGCAGTACAGCTTTTACAGCAACAGCAACAGC
ACCCAGCTGGCCGGCACCGGCAACCAAGACGTATCGGCAACAGCAGCAGCAGCCGCCGCCCTGGAGCTGA
GCCTCAGCTCATGGTGCTCCCCTTACCCTGCTGCAGGGAGTATGTGAGAGCAACGCGAGCTGCCACTGCT
CTTCACTTATGTCTCTGGAATGGAAGGAGGAGGAAGTGAGCATAGCGTTGGTGCGTTGCTGTCATTGTCC
TAGGTTAGTAGCTAGTGCCAGTTACTAGTAAGCATCAGGCATAGGAGTATGTAGTAGAAGCATGCACGTT
GCCGGCCAGCCAGGCTTTAGACGGGAAAAGAATTTGGTGCAGCCGGCTGCAAAACAGGATGTTTACAGCC
CCCCCCTCGAGCCCTAGACTTGTCCATCTTCTGGATTGGCCAAGTTAATTAATGTATGAAATAAAAGGAT
GCACACATAGTGACATGCTAATCACTATAATGTGGGCATCAAAGTTGTGTGTTATGTGTAATTACTAATT
ATCTGAATAAGAGAAAGAGATCATCCATATTTCTTATCCTAAATGAATGTCACGTGTCTTTATAATTCTT
TGATGAACCAGATGCATTTTATTAACCAATTCCATATACATATAAATATTAATCATATATAATTAATATC
AATTGGGTTAGCAAAACAAATCTAGTCTAGGTGTGTTTTGCTAATTATTGGGGGATAGTGCAAAAAGAAA
TCTACGTTCTCAATAATTCAGATAGAAAACTTAATAAAGTGAGATAATTTACATAGATTGCTTTTATCCT
TTGATATATGTGAAACCATGCATGATATAAGGAAAATAGATAGAGAAATAATTTTTTACATCGTTGAATA
TGTAAACAATTTAATTCAAGAAGCTAGGAATATAAATATTGAGGAGTTTATGATTAGAGCTCTCCCGCGT
CGAGCTGCAGGTCAACGGATCAGGATATTCTTGTTTAAGATGTTGAACTCTATGGAGGTTTGTATGAACT
GATGATCTAGGACCGGATAAGTTCCCTTCTTCATAGCGAACTTATTCAAAGAATGTTTTGTGTATCATTC
TTGTTACATTGTTATTAATGAAAAAATATTATTGGTCATTGGACTGAACACGAGTGTTAAATATGGACCA
GGCCCCAAATAAGATCCATTGATATATGAATTAAATAACAAGAATAAATCGAGTCACCAAACCACTTGCC
TTTTTTAACGAGACTTGTTCACCAACTTGATACAAAAGTCATTATCCTATGCAAATCAATAATCATACAA
AAATATCCAATAACACTAAAAAATTAAAAGAAATGGATAATTTCACAATATGTTATACGATAAAGAAGTT
ACTTTTCCAAGAAATTCACTGATTTTATAAGCCCACTTGCATTAGATAAATGGCAAAAAAAAACAAAAAG
GAAAAGAAATAAAGCACGAAGAATTCTAGAAAATACGAAATACGCTTCAATGCAGTGGGACCCACGGTTC
AATTATTGCCAATTTTCAGCTCCACCGTATATTTAAAAAATAAAACGATAATGCTAAAAAAATATAAATC
GTAACGATCGTTAAATCTCAACGGCTGGATCTTATGACGACCGTTAGAAATTGTGGTTGTCGACGAGTCA
GTAATAAACGGCGTCAAAGTGGTTGCAGCCGGCACACACGAGTCGTGTTTATCAACTCAAAGCACAAATA
CTTTTCCTCAACCTAAAAATAAGGCAATTAGCCAAAAACAACTTTGCGTGTAAACAACGCTCAATACACG
TGTCATTTTATTATTAGCTATTGCTTCACCGCCTTAGCTTTCTCGTGACCTAGTCGTCCTCGTCTTTTCT
TCTTCTTCTTCTATAAAACAATACCCAAAGAGCTCTTCTTCTTCACAATTCAGATTTCAATTTCTCAAAA
TCTTAAAAACTTTCTCTCAATTCTCTCTACCGTGATCAAGGTAAATTTCTGTGTTCCTTATTCTCTCAAA
ATCTTCGATTTTGTTTTCGTTCGATCCCAATTTCGTATATGTTCTTTGGTTTAGATTCTGTTAATCTTAG
ATCGAACACGATTTTCTGGGTTTGATCGTTAGATATCATCTTAATTCTCGATTAGGGTTTCATAGATATC
ATCCGATTTGTTCAAATAATTTGAGTTTTGTCGAATAATTACTCTTCGATTTGTGATTTCTATCTAGATC
TGGTGTTAGTTTCTAGTTTGTGCGATCGAATTTGTCGATTAATCTGAGTTTTTCTGATTAACAGGATGGA
GAGTGGTTCCAACAGCACTTCTTGTCCAATGGCTTTTGCCGGGGATAATAGTGATGGTCCGATGTGTCCT
ATGATGATGATGATGCCGCCCATCATGACATCACATCAACATCATGGTCATGATCATCAACATCAACAAC
AAGAACATGATGGTTATGCATATCAGTCACACCACCAACAAAGTAGTTCCCTTTTTCTTCAATCACTAGC
TCCTCCCCAAGGAACTAAGAACAAAGTTGCTTCTTCTTCTTCTCCTTCCTCTTGTGCTCCTGCCTATTCT
CTAATGGAGATCCATCATAACGAAATCGTTGCAGGAGGAATCAACCCTTGCTCCTCTTCCTCTTCTTCAG
CCTCTGTCAAGGCCAAGATCATGGCTCATCCTCACTACCACCGCCTCTTGGCCGCTTATGTCAATTGTCA
GAAGGTTGGAGCACCACCGGAGGTTGTGGCGAGGCTAGAGGAGGCATGCTCGTCTGCCGCAGCCGCTGCC
GCATCTATGGGACCAACAGGATGTCTAGGTGAAGATCCAGGGCTTGATCAATTCATGGAAGCTTACTGTG
AAATGCTCGTTAAGTATGAGCAAGAGCTCTCCAAACCTTTCAAGGAAGCTATGGTCTTCCTTCAACGTGT
CGAGTGTCAATTCAAATCCCTCTCTCTATCCTCACCTTCCTCTTTCTCCGGTTATGGAGAGACAGCAATT
GATAGGAACAATAATGGGTCATCCGAGGAAGAAGTCGATATGAACAATGAATTTGTAGATCCACAAGCTG
AGGATAGAGAGCTTAAAGGACAGCTCTTGCGCAAGTACAGTGGTTACTTAGGGAGCCTCAAGCAAGAGTT
CATGAAGAAGAGGAAGAAAGGAAAGCTCCCTAAAGAAGCTCGTCAACAACTGCTTGATTGGTGGAGCCGT
CACTACAAATGGCCTTACCCTTCGGAGCAACAAAAGCTCGCCCTTGCGGAATCAACGGGGCTGGACCAGA
AACAGATAAACAATTGGTTCATAAACCAGAGGAAACGGCATTGGAAGCCGTCGGAGGACATGCAGTTTGT
AGTAATGGACGCAACACATCCTCACCATTACTTCATGGATAATGTCTTGGGCAATCCTTTCCCAATGGAT
CACATCTCCTCCACCATGCTTTGACTCGAGTTTCTCCATAATAATGTGTGAGTAGTTCCCAGATAAGGGA
ATTAGGGTTCCTATAGGGTTTCGCTCATGTGTTGAGCATATAAGAAACCCTTAGTATGTATTTGTATTTG
TAAAATACTTCTATCAATAAAATTTCTAATTCCTAAAACCAAAATCCAGTACTAAAATCCAGATCCCCCG
AATTAAGTGTTTGATCGCCGGCGGTACCGAGTGTACTTCAAGTCAGTGGGAAATCAATAAAATGATTATT
TTATGAATATATTTCATTGTGCAAGTAGATAGAAATTACATATGTTACATAACACACGAAATAAACAAAA
AAAGACAATCCAAAAACAAACACCCCAAAAAAAATAATCACTTTAGATAAACTCGTATGAGGAGAGGCAC
GTTCAGTGACTCGACGATTCCCGAGCAAAAAAAGTCTCCCCGTCACACATGTAGTGGGTGACGCAATTAT
CTTTAAAGTAATCCTTCTGTTGACTTGTCATTGATAACATCCAGTCTTCGTCAGGATTGCAAAGAATTAT
AGAAGGGATCCCACCTTTTATTTTCTTCTTTTTTCCATATTTAGGGTTGACAGTGAAATCAGACTGGCAA
CCTATTAATTGCTTCCACAATGGGACGAACTTGAAGGGGATGTCGTCGATGATATTATAGGTGGCGTGTT
CATCGTAGTTGGTGAAATCGATGGTACCGTTCCAATAGTTGTGTCGTCCGAGACTTCTAGCCCAGGTGGT
CTTTCCGGTACGAGTTGGTCCGCAGATGTAGAGGCTGGGGTGTCGGATTCCATTCCTTCCATTGTCCTTG
TTAAATCGGCCATCCATTCAAGGTCAGATTGAGCTTGTTGGTATGAGACAGGATGTATGTAAGTATAAGC
GTCTATGCTTACATGGTATAGATGGGTTTCCCTCCAGGAGTGTAGATCTTCGTGGCAGCGAAGATCTGAT
TCTGTGAAGGGCGACACATACGGTTCAGGTTGTGGAGGGAATAATTTGTTGGCTGAATATTCCAGCCATT
GAAGCTTTGTTGCCCATTCATGAGGGAATTCTTCCTTGATCATGTCAAGATATTCCTCCTTAGACGTTGC
AGTCTGGATAATAGTTCTCCATCGTGCGTCAGATTTGCGAGGAGAAACCTTATGATCTCGGAAATCTCCT
CTGGTTTTAATATCTCCGTCCTTTGATATGTAATCAAGGACTTGTTTAGAGTTTCTAGCTGGCTGGATAT
TAGGGTGATTTCCTTCAAAATCGAAAAAAGAAGGATCCCTAATACAAGGTTTTTTATCAAGCTGGAGAAG
AGCATGATAGTGGGTAGTGCCATCTTGATGAAGCTCAGAAGCAACACCAAGGAAGAAAATAAGAAAAGGT
GTGAGTTTCTCCCAGAGAAACTGGAATAAATCATCTCTTTGAGATGAGCACTTGGGATAGGTAAGGAAAA
CATATTTAGATTGGAGTCTGAAGTTCTTACTAGCAGAAGGCATGTTGTTGTGACTCCGAGGGGTTGCCTC
AAACTCTATCTTATAACCGGCGTGGAGGCATGGAGGCAGGGGTATTTTGGTCATTTTAATAGATAGTGGA
AAATGACGTGGAATTTACTTAAAGACGAAGTCTTTGCGACAAGGGGGGGCCCACGCCGAATTTAATATTA
CCGGCGTGGCCCCCCCTTATCGCGAGTGCTTTAGCACGAGCGGTCCAGATTTAAAGTAGAAAATTTCCCG
CCCACTAGGGTTAAAGGTGTTCACACTATAAAAGCATATACGATGTGATGGTATTTGATGGAGCGTATAT
TGTATCAGGTATTTCCGTTGGATACGAATTATTCGTACGACCCTCATAGTTTAAACTATCAGTGTTTGAC
AGGATATATTGGCGGGTAAACCTAAGAGAAAAGAGCGTTTATTAGAATAATCGGATATTTAAAAGGGCGT
GAAAAGGTTTATCCGTTCGTCCATTTGTATGTGCATGCCAACCACAGGGTTCCCCTCGGGATCAAAGTAC
TTTGATCCAACCCCTCCGCTGCTATAGTGCAGTCGGCTTCTGACGTTCAGTGCAGCCGTCTTCTGAAAAC
GACATGTCGCACAAGTCCTAAGTTACGCGACAGGCTGCCGCCCTGCCCTTTTCCTGGCGTTTTCTTGTCG
CGTGTTTTAGTCGCATAAAGTAGAATACTTGCGACTAGAACCGGAGACATTACGCCATGAACAAGAGCGC
CGCCGCTGGCCTGCTGGGCTATGCCCGCGTCAGCACCGACGACCAGGACTTGACCAACCAACGGGCCGAA
CTGCACGCGGCCGGCTGCACCAAGCTGTTTTCCGAGAAGATCACCGGCACCAGGCGCGACCGCCCGGAGC
TGGCCAGGATGCTTGACCACCTACGCCCTGGCGACGTTGTGACAGTGACCAGGCTAGACCGCCTGGCCCG
CAGCACCCGCGACCTACTGGACATTGCCGAGCGCATCCAGGAGGCCGGCGCGGGCCTGCGTAGCCTGGCA
GAGCCGTGGGCCGACACCACCACGCCGGCCGGCCGCATGGTGTTGACCGTGTTCGCCGGCATTGCCGAGT
TCGAGCGTTCCCTAATCATCGACCGCACCCGGAGCGGGCGCGAGGCCGCCAAGGCCCGAGGCGTGAAGTT
TGGCCCCCGCCCTACCCTCACCCCGGCACAGATCGCGCACGCCCGCGAGCTGATCGACCAGGAAGGCCGC
ACCGTGAAAGAGGCGGCTGCACTGCTTGGCGTGCATCGCTCGACCCTGTACCGCGCACTTGAGCGCAGCG
AGGAAGTGACGCCCACCGAGGCCAGGCGGCGCGGTGCCTTCCGTGAGGACGCATTGACCGAGGCCGACGC
CCTGGCGGCCGCCGAGAATGAACGCCAAGAGGAACAAGCATGAAACCGCACCAGGACGGCCAGGACGAAC
CGTTTTTCATTACCGAAGAGATCGAGGCGGAGATGATCGCGGCCGGGTACGTGTTCGAGCCGCCCGCGCA
CGGCTCAACCGTGCGGCTGCATGAAATCCTGGCCGGTTTGTCTGATGCCAAGCTGGCGGCCTGGCCGGCC
AGCTTGGCCGCTGAAGAAACCGAGCGCCGCCGTCTAAAAAGGTGATGTGTATTTGAGTAAAACAGCTTGC
GTCATGCGGTCGCTGCGTATATGATGCGATGAGTAAATAAACAAATACGCAAGGGGAACGCATGAAGGTT
ATCGCTGTACTTAACCAGAAAGGCGGGTCAGGCAAGACGACCATCGCAACCCATCTAGCCCGCGCCCTGC
AACTCGCCGGGGCCGATGTTCTGTTAGTCGATTCCGATCCCCAGGGCAGTGCCCGCGATTGGGCGGCCGT
GCGGGAAGATCAACCGCTAACCGTTGTCGGCATCGACCGCCCGACGATTGACCGCGACGTGAAGGCCATC
GGCCGGCGCGACTTCGTAGTGATCGACGGAGCGCCCCAGGCGGCGGACTTGGCTGTGTCCGCGATCAAGG
CAGCCGACTTCGTGCTGATTCCGGTGCAGCCAAGCCCTTACGACATATGGGCCACCGCCGACCTGGTGGA
GCTGGTTAAGCAGCGCATTGAGGTCACGGATGGAAGGCTACAAGCGGCCTTTGTCGTGTCGCGGGCGATC
AAAGGCACGCGCATCGGCGGTGAGGTTGCCGAGGCGCTGGCCGGGTACGAGCTGCCCATTCTTGAGTCCC
GTATCACGCAGCGCGTGAGCTACCCAGGCACTGCCGCCGCCGGCACAACCGTTCTTGAATCAGAACCCGA
GGGCGACGCTGCCCGCGAGGTCCAGGCGCTGGCCGCTGAAATTAAATCAAAACTCATTTGAGTTAATGAG
GTAAAGAGAAAATGAGCAAAAGCACAAACACGCTAAGTGCCGGCCGTCCGAGCGCACGCAGCAGCAAGGC
TGCAACGTTGGCCAGCCTGGCAGACACGCCAGCCATGAAGCGGGTCAACTTTCAGTTGCCGGCGGAGGAT
CACACCAAGCTGAAGATGTACGCGGTACGCCAAGGCAAGACCATTACCGAGCTGCTATCTGAATACATCG
CGCAGCTACCAGAGTAAATGAGCAAATGAATAAATGAGTAGATGAATTTTAGCGGCTAAAGGAGGCGGCA
TGGAAAATCAAGAACAACCAGGCACCGACGCCGTGGAATGCCCCATGTGTGGAGGAACGGGCGGTTGGCC
AGGCGTAAGCGGCTGGGTTGCCTGCCGGCCCTGCAATGGCACTGGAACCCCCAAGCCCGAGGAATCGGCG
TGAGCGGTCGCAAACCATCCGGCCCGGTACAAATCGGCGCGGCGCTGGGTGATGACCTGGTGGAGAAGTT
GAAGGCCGCGCAGGCCGCCCAGCGGCAACGCATCGAGGCAGAAGCACGCCCCGGTGAATCGTGGCAAGCG
GCCGCTGATCGAATCCGCAAAGAATCCCGGCAACCGCCGGCAGCCGGTGCGCCGTCGATTAGGAAGCCGC
CCAAGGGCGACGAGCAACCAGATTTTTTCGTTCCGATGCTCTATGACGTGGGCACCCGCGATAGTCGCAG
CATCATGGACGTGGCCGTTTTCCGTCTGTCGAAGCGTGACCGACGAGCTGGCGAGGTGATCCGCTACGAG
CTTCCAGACGGGCACGTAGAGGTTTCCGCAGGGCCGGCCGGCATGGCCAGTGTGTGGGATTACGACCTGG
TACTGATGGCGGTTTCCCATCTAACCGAATCCATGAACCGATACCGGGAAGGGAAGGGAGACAAGCCCGG
CCGCGTGTTCCGTCCACACGTTGCGGACGTACTCAAGTTCTGCCGGCGAGCCGATGGCGGAAAGCAGAAA
GACGACCTGGTAGAAACCTGCATTCGGTTAAACACCACGCACGTTGCCATGCAGCGTACGAAGAAGGCCA
AGAACGGCCGCCTGGTGACGGTATCCGAGGGTGAAGCCTTGATTAGCCGCTACAAGATCGTAAAGAGCGA
AACCGGGCGGCCGGAGTACATCGAGATCGAGCTAGCTGATTGGATGTACCGCGAGATCACAGAAGGCAAG
AACCCGGACGTGCTGACGGTTCACCCCGATTACTTTTTGATCGATCCCGGCATCGGCCGTTTTCTCTACC
GCCTGGCACGCCGCGCCGCAGGCAAGGCAGAAGCCAGATGGTTGTTCAAGACGATCTACGAACGCAGTGG
CAGCGCCGGAGAGTTCAAGAAGTTCTGTTTCACCGTGCGCAAGCTGATCGGGTCAAATGACCTGCCGGAG
TACGATTTGAAGGAGGAGGCGGGGCAGGCTGGCCCGATCCTAGTCATGCGCTACCGCAACCTGATCGAGG
GCGAAGCATCCGCCGGTTCCTAATGTACGGAGCAGATGCTAGGGCAAATTGCCCTAGCAGGGGAAAAAGG
TCGAAAAGGCCTCTTTCCTGTGGATAGCACGTACATTGGGAACCCAAAGCCGTACATTGGGAACCGGAAC
CCGTACATTGGGAACCCAAAGCCGTACATTGGGAACCGGTCACACATGTAAGTGACTGATATAAAAGAGA
AAAAAGGCGATTTTTCCGCCTAAAACTCTTTAAAACTTATTAAAACTCTTAAAACCCGCCTGGCCTGTGC
ATAACTGTCTGGCCAGCGCACAGCCCAAGAGCTGCAAAAAGCGCCTACCCTTCGGTCGCTGCGCTCCCTA
CGCCCCGCCGCTTCGCGTCGGCCTATCGCGGCCGCTGGCCGCTCAAAAATGGCTGGCCTACGGCCAGGCA
ATCTACCAGGGCGCGGACAAGCCGCGCCGTCGCCACTCGACCGCCGGCGCCCACATCAAGGCACCCTGCC
TCGCGCGTTTCGGTGATGACGGTGAAAACCTCTGACACATGCAGCTCCCGGAAACGGTCACAGCTTGTCT
GTAAGCGGATGCCGGGAGCAGACAAGCCCGTCAGGGCGCGTCAGCGGGTGTTGGCGGGTGTCGGGGCGCA
GCCATGACCCAGTCACGTAGCGATAGCGGAGTGTATACTGGCTTAACTATGCGGCATCAGAGCAGATTGT
ACTGAGAGTGCACCATATGCGGTGTGAAATACCGCACAGATGCGTAAGGAGAAAATACCGCATCAGGCCC
TCTTCCGCTTCCTCGCTCACTGACTCGCTGCGCTCGGTCGTTCGGCTGCGGCGAGCGGTATCAGCTCACT
CAAAGGCGGTAATACGGTTATCCACAGAATCAGGGGATAACGCAGGAAAGAACATGTGAGCAAAAGGCCA
GCAAAAGGCCAGGAACCGTAAAAAGGCCGCGTTGCTGGCGTTTTTCCATAGGCTCCGCCCCCCTGACGAG
CATCACAAAAATCGACGCTCAAGTCAGAGGTGGCGAAACCCGACAGGACTATAAAGATACCAGGCGTTTC
CCCCTGGAAGCTCCCTCGTGCGCTCTCCTGTTCCGACCCTGCCGCTTACCGGATACCTGTCCGCCTTTCT
CCCTTCGGGAAGCGTGGCGCTTTCTCATAGCTCACGCTGTAGGTATCTCAGTTCGGTGTAGGTCGTTCGC
TCCAAGCTGGGCTGTGTGCACGAACCCCCCGTTCAGCCCGACCGCTGCGCCTTATCCGGTAACTATCGTC
TTGAGTCCAACCCGGTAAGACACGACTTATCGCCACTGGCAGCAGCCACTGGTAACAGGATTAGCAGAGC
GAGGTAT
